>Addgene plasmid #185943 | pMRE-Himar-175 | addgene full sequence | sequence record 377514 | Addgene NGS Result
CTAGATGCATGCTCGAGCGGCCGCCAGTGTGATGGATTGAAAAAGGAAGAGTATGAGTATTCAACATTTC
CGTGTCGCCCTTATTCCCTTTTTTGCGGCATTTTGCCTTCCTGTTTTTGCTCACCCAGAAACGCTGGTGA
AAGTAAAAGATGCTGAAGATCAGTTGGGTGCACGAGTGGGTTACATCGAACTGGATCTCAACAGCGGTAA
GATCCTTGAGAGTTTTCGCCCCGAAGAACGTTTTCCAATGATGAGCACTTTTAAAGTTCTGCTAACAGGT
TGGCTGATAAGTCCCCGGTCTGACACATAGATGGCGTCGCTAGTATTAAATGCATATTATTTTTATATAG
TACCAACCTTCAAATGATTCCCAGATCTCAAACTGGAACAACACTCAACCCTATCTCGGTCTATTCTTTT
GATTTATAAGGGATTTTGCCGATTTCGGCCTATTGGTTAAAAAATGAGCTGATTTAACAAAAATTTAACG
CGAATTTTAACAAAATATTAACGCTTACAATTTAGGTGGCACTTTTCGGGGAAATGTGCGCGGAACCAGA
TCCGGCCACGATGCGTCCGGCGTAGAGGATCTGAAGATCAGCAGTTCAACCTGTTGATAGTACGTACTAA
GCTCTCATGTTTCACGTACTAAGCTCTCATGTTTAACGTACTAAGCTCTCATGTTTAACGAACTAAACCC
TCATGGCTAACGTACTAAGCTCTCATGGCTAACGTACTAAGCTCTCATGTTTCACGTACTAAGCTCTCAT
GTTTGAACAATAAAATTAATATAAATCAGCAACTTAAATAGCCTCTAAGGTTTTAAGTTTTATAAGAAAA
AAAAGAATATATAAGGCTTTTAAAGCTTTTAAGGTTTAACGGTTGTGGACAACAAGCCAGGGATGTAACG
CACTGAGAAGCCCTTAGAGCCTCTCAAAGCAATTTTGAGTGACACAGGAACACTTAACGGCTGACATGGG
AATTCTTGAAGACGAAAGGGCCTCGTGATACGCCTATTTTTATAGGTTAATGTCATGATAATAATGGTTT
CTTAGACGTCAGGTGGCACTTTTCGGGGTTAATTAAGGGCTGCAGGAATTCGATATCAAGCTTATCGATA
CCGTCGAAATTCTGATTAATAATTTGTTTAAATTTTTCGTTTGGCGTGAGGTATCCAAGTCTTTTACGAG
GTCGATTATTGAGTTTATTTTCAATCCACTTAATCTGTTTGTTGGTTACTTCACTAAAGTCCTTACCCTT
TGGGATATACTGCCTGATAAGCCCGTTGGTGTTTTCATTGGCACCACGTTCCCATGAGTGGTATGGTTTG
CAAAAATAGAATTTTATTTCCAATTTTTGCGCAATTTCCTCGTGCTTTGCAAACTCCTTTCCATTGTCAG
CCGTAATTGTGTGTATTAAGTTTTTCACTTTCCGCAGTGCCCATACTGCAATCTTAGCTACCGGGATGGC
TTCTTTTCCCGACAACTTGCGTATCCAGACCCTGCTTGTTGCTCTGTCGTTAATGGTAAGAATGGCACCT
TTGTGGTTCTTACCAATAATTGTATCTATCTCTAAATCACCAAATCTCTCCTTCAGTTCCACTATCTCGG
GACGCTCATCAATATCCACCCTGCCTGGGATAAATCCTCGCCCTGCATTTTTAGAACCACGTTTGGCATA
CCTGCGACCTTGTCTGCGAAGATATTTGTGCAGTTTGCCACCCCGCCGCTTATCCTCCCAAATCCAGCGA
TATATCGTTTCGTGAGATACCATCGCAATTCCCTCCAAGCGGCTCCTGCCGACAATCTGCTCCGGGCTGA
ATCCTTTCTTCAACAGCTTTATTATCCGTTTTCTCATTGCCGGTGTAAGCACTTCCTTGCGATGTTTTTG
CTGCTTGCGCCTGTCTGCTTTTCGCTGGGCAAGCTCCATGCTATAGCTACCACTTCGGGCGTCGCAATTG
CGCTTTATCTCCCTGTAAACAGTGCTTTTATCTACTCCGATAGCTTCCGCTATTGCTTTTTTGCTCATCG
GTATTTGCAACATCATAGAAATTGCATACCTTTGTTCCTCGGTTATATGTTTGCTCATCTGCAACTTTTT
TTTCTTTGGACGGACAATTAAAGCAAAGATAGCAAACTTTATCCATTCAGAGTGAGAGAAAGGGGGACAT
TGTCTCTCTTTCCTCTCTGAAAAATAAATGTTTTTATTGCTTATTATCCGCACCCAAAAAGTTGCATTTA
TAAGTTGAACTCAAGAAGTATTCACCTGTAAGAAGTTACTAATGACAAAAAAGAAATTGCCCGTTCGTTT
TACGGGTCAGCACTTTACTATTGATAAAGTGCTAATAAAAGATGCAATAAGACAAGCAAATATAAGTAAT
CAGGATACGGTTTTAGATATTGGGGCAGGCAAGGGGTTTCTTACTGTTCATTTATTAAAAATCGCCAACA
ATGTTGTTGCTATTGAAAACGACACAGCTTTGGTTGAACATTTACGAAAATTATTTTCTGATGCCCGAAA
TGTTCAAGTTGTCGGTTGTGATTTTAGGAATTTTGCAGTTCCGAAATTTCCTTTCAAAGTGGTGTCAAAT
ATTCCTTATGGCATTACTTCCGATATTTTCAAAATCCTGATGTTTGAGAGTCTTGGAAATTTTCTGGGAG
GTTCCATTGTCCTTCAATTAGAACCTACACAAAAGTTATTTTCGAGGAAGCTTTACAATCCATATACCGT
TTTCTATCATACTTTTTTTGATTTGAAACTTGTCTATGAGGTAGGTCCTGAAAGTTTCTTGCCACCGCCA
ACTGTCAAATCAGCCCTGTTAAACATTAAAAGAAAACACTTATTTTTTGATTTTAAGTTTAAAGCCAAAT
ACTTAGCATTTATTTCCTGTCTGTTAGAGAAACCTGATTTATCTGTAAAAACAGCTTTAAAGTCGATTTT
CAGGAAAAGTCAGGTCAGGTCAATTTCGGAAAAATTCGGTTTAAACCTTAATGCTCAAATTGTTTGTTTG
TCTCCAAGTCAATGGTTAAACTGTTTTTTGGAAATGCTGGAAGTTGTCCCTGAAAAATTTCATCCTTCGT
AGTCTAGACATAAACTGCCAGGAATTGGGGATCGGATTCGAGCTCGCACGCTGCCGCAAGCACTCAGGGC
GCAAGGGCTGCTAAAGGAAGCGGAACACGTAGAAAGCCAGTCCGCAGAAACGGTGCTGACCCCGGATGAA
TGTCAGCTACTGGGCTATCTGGACAAGGGAAAACGCAAGCGCAAAGAGAAAGCAGGTAGCTTGCAGTGGG
CTTACATGGCGATAGCTAGACTGGGCGGTCTTATGGACAGCAAGCGAACCGGAATTGCCAGCTGGGGCGC
CCTCTGGTAAGGTTGGGAAGCCCTGCAAAGTAAACTGGATGGCTTTCTTGCCGCCAAGGATCTGATGGCG
CAGGGGATCAAGATCTGATCAAGAGACAGGATACTAGTGGAGGAAGAAAAAATGGTGAGCAAGGGCGAGG
CAGTGATCAAGGAGTTCATGCGGTTCAAGGTGCACATGGAGGGCTCCATGAACGGCCACGAGTTCGAGAT
CGAGGGCGAGGGCGAGGGCCGCCCCTACGAGGGCACCCAGACCGCCAAGCTGAAGGTGACCAAGGGTGGC
CCCCTGCCCTTCTCCTGGGACATCCTGTCCCCTCAGTTCATGTACGGCTCCAGGGCCTTCATCAAGCACC
CCGCCGACATCCCCGACTACTATAAGCAGTCCTTCCCCGAGGGCTTCAAGTGGGAGCGCGTGATGAACTT
CGAGGACGGCGGCGCCGTGACCGTGACCCAGGACACCTCCCTGGAGGACGGCACCCTGATCTACAAGGTG
AAGCTCCGCGGCACCAACTTCCCTCCTGACGGCCCCGTAATGCAGAAGAAGACAATGGGCTGGGAAGCGT
CCACCGAGCGGTTGTACCCCGAGGACGGCGTGCTGAAGGGCGACATTAAGATGGCCCTGCGCCTGAAGGA
CGGCGGCCGCTACCTGGCGGACTTCAAGACCACCTACAAGGCCAAGAAGCCCGTGCAGATGCCCGGCGCC
TACAACGTCGACCGCAAGTTGGACATCACCTCCCACAACGAGGACTACACCGTGGTGGAACAGTACGAAC
GCTCCGAGGGCCGCCACTCCACCGGCGGCATGGACGAGCTGTACAAGTAAGTAATTAGCTGAGCTTGGAC
TCCTGTTGATAGATCCAGTAATGACCTCAGAACTCCATCTGGATTTGTTCAGAACGCTCGGTTGCCGCCG
GGCGTTTTTTATTGGTGAGAATCCAAGCTAGCTTGGCGAGATTTTCAGGAGCTAAGGAAGCTAAAATGGA
GAAAAAAATCACTGGATATACCACCGTTGATATATCCCAATGGCATCGTAAAGAACATTTTGAGGCATTT
CAGTCAGTTGCTCAATGTACCTATAACCAGACCGTTCAGCTGGATATTACGGCCTTTTTAAAGACCGTAA
AGAAAAATAAGCACAAGTTTTATCCGGCCTTTATTCACATTCTTGCCCGCCTGATGAATGCTCATCCGGA
ATTTCGTATGGCAATGAAAGACGGTGAGCTGGTGATATGGGATAGTGTTCACCCTTGTTACACCGTTTTC
CATGAGCAAACTGAAACGTTTTCATCGCTCTGGAGTGAATACCACGACGATTTCCGGCAGTTTCTACACA
TATATTCGCAAGATGTGGCGTGTTACGGTGAAAACCTGGCCTATTTCCCTAAAGGGTTTATTGAGAATAT
GTTTTTCGTCTCAGCCAATCCCTGGGTGAGTTTCACCAGTTTTGATTTAAACGTGGCCAATATGGACAAC
TTCTTCGCCCCCGTTTTCACCATGGGCAAATATTATACGCAAGGCGACAAGGTGCTGATGCCGCTGGCGA
TTCAGGTTCATCATGCCGTTTGTGATGGCTTCCATGTCGGCAGAATGCTTAATGAATTACAACAGTACTG
CGATGAGTGGCAGGGCGGGGCGTAATTTTTTTAAGGCAGTTATTGGTGCCCTTAAACGCCTGGGGTAATG
ACTCTCTAGCTTGAGGCATCAAATAAAACGAAAGGCTCAGTCGAAAGACTGGGCCTTTCGTTTTATCTGT
TGTTTGTCGGTGAACGCTCTCCTGAGTAGGACAAATCCGCCGCTAGGAGCTTGCGGCCGCCAGCCCGGGC
AATTCGAGGGGTATCGCTCTTGAAGGGAACTATGTTGAATAATAAAAACGAATTTTCACAAAAAAATGTG
TTTTTCTTTGTTAGACCGGGGACTTATCAGCCAACCTGTTATGTGGCGCGGTATTATCCCGTATTGACGC
CGGGCAAGAGCAACTCGGTCGCCGCATACACTATTCTCAGAATGACTTGGTTGAGTACTCACCAGTCACA
GAAAAGCATCTTACGGATGGCATGACAGTAAGAGAATTATGCAGTGCTGCCATAACCATGAGTGATAACA
CTGCGGCCAACTTACTTCTGACAACGATCGAGGCGATTAAGTTGGGTAACGCCAGGGTTTTCCCAGTCAC
GACGTTGTAAAACGACGGCCAGTGAATTAATTCTTGAAGACGAAAGGGCCTCGTGATACGCCTATTTTTA
TAGGTTAATGTCATGATAATAATGGTTTCTTAGAGCTTATCGGCCAGCCTCGCAGAGCAGGATTCCCGTT
GAGCACCGCCAGGTGCGAATAAGGGACAGTGAAGAAGGAACACCCGCTCGCGGGTGGGCCTACTTCACCT
ATCCTGCCCGGCTGACGCCGTTGGATACACCAAGGAAAGTCTACACGAACCCTTTGGCAAAATCCTGTAT
ATCGTGCGAAAAAGGATGGATATACCGAAAAAATCGCTATAATGACCCCGAAGCAGGGTTATGCAGCGGG
TGAGCGCAACGCAATTAATGTGAGTTAGCTCACTCATTAGGCACCCCAGGCTTTACACTTTATGCTTCCG
GCTCGTATGTTGTGTGGAATTGTGAGCGGATAACAATTTCACACAGGAAACACATATGGAAAAAAAGGAA
TTTCGTGTTTTGATAAAATACTGTTTTCTGAAGGGAAAAAATACAGTGGAAGCAAAAACTTGGCTTGATA
ATGAGTTTCCGGACTCTGCCCCAGGGAAATCAACAATAATTGATTGGTATGCAAAATTCAAGCGTGGTGA
AATGAGCACGGAGGACGGTGAACGCAGTGGACGCCCGAAAGAGGTGGTTACCGACGAAAACATCAAAAAA
ATCCACAAAATGATTTTGAATGACCGTAAAATGAAGTTGATCGAGATAGCAGAGGCCTTAAAGATATCAA
AGGAACGTGTTGGTCATATCATTCATCAATATTTGGATATGCGGAAGCTCTGTGCAAAATGGGTGCCGCG
CGAGCTCACATTTGACCAAAAACAACAACGTGTTGATGATTCTGAGCGGTGTTTGCAGCTGTTAACTCGT
AATACACCCGAGTTTTTCCGTCGATATGTGACAATGGATGAAACATGGCTCCATCACTACACTCCTGAGT
CCAATCGACAGTCGGCTGAGTGGACAGCGACCGGTGAACCGTCTCCGAAGCGTGGAAAGACTCAAAAGTC
CGCTGGCAAAGTAATGGCCTCTGTTTTTTGGGATGCGCATGGAATAATTTTTATCGATTATCTTGAGAAG
GGAAAAACCATCAACAGTGACTATTATATGGCGTTATTGGAGCGTTTGAAGGTCGAAATCGCGGCAAAAC
GGCCCCACATGAAGAAGAAAAAAGTGTTGTTCCACCAAGACAACGCACCGTGCCACAAGTCATTGAGAAC
GATGGCAAAAATTCATGAATTGGGCTTCGAATTGCTTCCCCACCCGCCGTATTCTCCAGATCTGGCCCCC
AGCGACTTTTTCTTGTTCTCAGACCTCAAAAGGATGCTCGCAGGGAAAAAATTTGGCTGCAATGAAGAGG
TGATCGCCGAAACTGAGGCCTATTTTGAGGCAAAACCGAAGGAGTACTACCAAAATGGTATCAAAAAATT
GGAAGGTCGTTATAATCGTTGTATCGCTCTTGAAGGGAACTATGTTGAATAATAAAAACGAATTTTCACA
AAAAAATGTGTTTTTCTTTGTTAGACCGGATCTGCAGAATTCCAGCACACTGGCGGCCGTTA
Features (pLannotate 1.2.2; 19 found; start..end, strand, type, name):
     36..52      +  promoter       AmpR promoter (fragment): bla
     53..274     +  CDS            AmpR (fragment): β-lactamase; bla; confers resistance to ampicillin, carbenicillin, and related antibiotics
    379..523     +  rep_origin     M13 ori (fragment): M13 bacteriophage origin of replication; arrow indicates direction of (+) strand synthesis
    588..976     +  rep_origin     R6K γ ori: γ replication origin from E. coli plasmid R6K; requires the R6K initiator protein pi for replication
   1087..1127    +  misc_feature   MCS (fragment): pBluescript multiple cloning site
   1129..2088    -  CDS            TRA4_BACFG: Protein inferred from homology: Swiss-Prot protein existence level 3. Required for the transposition of the insertion element. From Bacteroides fragilis.
   2282..3079    +  CDS            ermF: ERMF_BACFG - Protein inferred from homology: Swiss-Prot protein existence level 3. Involved in erythromycin resistance. From Bacteroides fragilis.
   3128..3445    +  CDS            tnpA (fragment): TN5P_ECOLX - Also known as tnp. Experimental evidence at protein level: Swiss-Prot protein existence level 1. Mediates transposition of transposon Tn5 by a 'cut and paste' mechanism. First, the monomeric transposase binds the 19 bp inverted DNA repeats flanking the transposon. Then, dimerization of the DNA- bound transposase creates a synaptic DNA complex. After nicking of the first DNA strand, excision of the transposon proceeds through a series of intermediates. The transposase then mediates the insertion of the transposon at a new site by strand transfer. The activity of the wild- type tran
   3482..4177    +  CDS            mScarlet-I: mScarlet-I is a basic (constitutively fluorescent) red fluorescent protein published in 2016, derived from synthetic construct. It is reported to be a rapidly-maturing monomer with moderate acid sensitivity.
   4198..4292    +  terminator     lambda t0 terminator: transcription terminator from phage lambda
   4307..4335    +  promoter       cat promoter (fragment): promoter of the E. coli cat gene encoding chloramphenicol acetyltransferase
   4336..4992    +  CDS            cat: CAT_ECOLX - Experimental evidence at protein level: Swiss-Prot protein existence level 1. This enzyme is an effector of chloramphenicol resistance in bacteria. From Escherichia coli. This protein is used as a marker in many commonly used cloning vectors, such as pACYC184.
   5060..5146    +  terminator     rrnB T1 terminator: Escherichia coli rrnB; transcription terminator T1 from the E. coli rrnB gene
   5290..5490    +  CDS            bla(M) (fragment): β-lactamase lacking the signal sequence; bla(M); allows cytosolic expression of β-lactamase
   5491..5557    -  CDS            lacZα (fragment): LacZα fragment of β-galactosidase; lacZ fragment
   5641..5749    -  oriT           oriT: incP origin of transfer
   5896..5917    +  protein_bind   CAP binding site: CAP binding activates transcription in the presence of cAMP. E. coli catabolite activator protein
   5932..5962    +  promoter       lac promoter: promoter for the E. coli lac operon
   5970..5986    +  protein_bind   lac operator: The lac repressor binds to the lac operator to inhibit transcription in E. coli. This inhibition can be relieved by adding lactose or isopropyl-β-D-thiogalactopyranoside (IPTG). lac repressor encoded by lacI
