[The description below was written by a language model from this plasmid's Addgene catalogue record and pLannotate feature annotations shown in this document.]
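Description:
pMRE-Himar-175 is a bacterial transposon-delivery plasmid from the "Chromatic Bacteria v.2" toolbox, which uses a Himar1 (mariner-family) transposon to place fluorescent protein genes into the chromosomes of a wide range of bacteria. The backbone is not specified in the record, but the 7.1 kb sequence annotation shows an R6K γ origin, which replicates only where the pi initiator protein is supplied. It therefore behaves as a suicide vector in ordinary recipients. An incP oriT allows conjugative mobilisation, consistent with its maintenance in the donor strain S17-1. Selection is by chloramphenicol through a complete cat gene with its own promoter. An ermF erythromycin-resistance gene of Bacteroides origin is also annotated. The β-lactamase, M13 ori, lacZα and multiple cloning site annotations are only fragments, presumably cloning remnants rather than functional parts.

The payload is mScarlet-I, a rapidly maturing monomeric red fluorescent protein. It is followed by the lambda t0 terminator, then the cat cassette and the rrnB T1 terminator, so the reporter and resistance marker lie together as a unit. The promoter driving mScarlet-I is not identified in the feature table. The Himar1 transposase and its inverted repeats are also not annotated by name. The table instead flags a Bacteroides transposase homologue on the reverse strand and a short Tn5 tnpA fragment, so the exact transposon boundaries cannot be read from this record. A lac promoter with operator and CAP site sits near the end of the sequence, with no annotated downstream gene.

Going by the associated publication title, the plasmid is used to conjugate the construct into target bacteria and recover chloramphenicol-resistant, red-fluorescent transposon insertion strains for tagging and tracking.
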