Addgene plasmid #185943: pMRE-Himar-175
Depositing lab: Mitja Remus-Emsermann. Publication: Chromatic Bacteria v.2-A Himar1 Transposon-Based Delivery Vector to Extend the Host Range of a Toolbox to Fluorescently Tag Bacteria. Stocks C, Schlechter R, Remus-Emsermann M. Bacteria 2022, 1(1), 56-65 10.3390/bacteria1010006.
Backbone
  Vector backbone: Unspecified
  Vector type: Bacterial Expression
Growth in bacteria
  Bacterial resistance: Chloramphenicol, 25 μg/mL
  Growth temperature: 37°C
  Growth strain: S17-1
  Copy number: High Copy
Gene/Insert
  Gene/Insert name: mScarlet-I
  Species: Synthetic
  Cloning method: Gibson Cloning
Terms and licenses: Academic/Nonprofit Terms; Industry Terms: Not Available to Industry
How to cite: pMRE-Himar-175 was a gift from Mitja Remus-Emsermann (Addgene plasmid # 185943 ; http://n2t.net/addgene:185943 ; RRID:Addgene_185943)
